Addgene plasmid #91072: pMOD_B2515
Purpose: Module B, Promoter: AtU6, Gene: Esp3I ccdb cassette for single gRNA spacer cloning, Terminator: Pol III
Depositing lab: Daniel Voytas. Depositing organization: University of Minnesota. Publication: A multi-purpose toolkit to enable advanced genome engineering in plants. Cermak T, Curtin SJ, Gil-Humanes J, Cegan R, Kono TJY, Konecna E, Belanto JJ, Starker CG, Mathre JW, Greenstein RL, Voytas DF. Plant Cell. 2017 May 18. pii: tpc.00922.2016. doi: 10.1105/tpc.16.00922. PubMed 28522548.
Backbone
  Vector backbone: pMOD_B2000
  Vector type: CRISPR
Growth in bacteria
  Bacterial resistance: Ampicillin, 100 μg/mL
  Growth temperature: 37°C
  Growth strain: ccdB Survival
  Copy number: High Copy
Gene/Insert
  Gene/Insert name: Esp3I ccdb cassette for single gRNA spacer cloning
  Species: Synthetic
  Promoter: AtU6
  Cloning method: Gibson Cloning
  Sequencing primers: 5′ unknown
Terms and licenses: Academic/Nonprofit Terms; Industry Terms: Not Available to Industry
How to cite: pMOD_B2515 was a gift from Daniel Voytas (Addgene plasmid # 91072 ; http://n2t.net/addgene:91072 ; RRID:Addgene_91072)
