[The description below was written by a language model from this plasmid's Addgene catalogue record and pLannotate feature annotations shown in this document.]
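Description:
pMOD_B2515 is a small (about 3.2 kb) high-copy bacterial cloning plasmid that serves as a "Module B" component of a modular plant genome-engineering toolkit. It is built on the pMOD_B2000 backbone and classed as a CRISPR vector. It is maintained in E. coli through a ColE1/pUC-type origin and selected with ampicillin via the bla gene under its native promoter. Because it carries an active ccdB toxin gene, the uncut plasmid must be propagated in a ccdB-tolerant strain.

The payload is a single guide RNA expression unit for plants. An Arabidopsis U6 (AtU6) RNA polymerase III promoter lies upstream of a ccdB counter-selection cassette. This cassette is followed by the Streptococcus pyogenes Cas9 gRNA scaffold and, according to the record, a Pol III terminator. The ccdB cassette is described as an Esp3I cassette. Digestion with this type IIS enzyme would excise the toxin gene, so that a user-designed spacer can be ligated between the promoter and the scaffold. Standard E. coli that receive unmodified plasmid are killed by CcdB, a gyrase poison, which enriches for clones carrying the spacer.

The automated annotation detects only a short fragment of the AtU6 promoter. It also reports a partial ccdA sequence adjacent to ccdB and brief matches to an Arabidopsis LBD22 coding sequence and the PDK intron. These short matches are probably incidental similarities or flanking remnants rather than functional parts. The terminator is not annotated. As a module plasmid, the finished gRNA unit is presumably combined with other toolkit modules for delivery into plants, though the record gives no details of that assembly step or of the nuclease partner.
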