Features (pLannotate 1.2.2; 9 found; start..end, strand, type, name):
     80..668     +  rep_origin     ori: high-copy-number ColE1/pMB1/pBR322/pUC origin of replication
    878..931     +  CDS            LBD22 (fragment): LBD22_ARATH - Also known as ASL30. Experimental evidence at transcript level: Swiss-Prot protein existence level 2. From Arabidopsis thaliana (Mouse-ear cress).
   1250..1266    +  promoter       AtU6 promoter (fragment): consensus promoter from the three Arabidopsis U6 snRNA genes (Waibel and Filipowicz, 1990; Nekrasov et al., 2013)
   1332..1634    -  CDS            ccdB: CCDB_ECOLI - Also known as G, letB, letD. Experimental evidence at protein level: Swiss-Prot protein existence level 1. Toxic component of a type II toxin-antitoxin (TA) system, functioning in plasmid maintainence. Responsible for the post- segregational killing (PSK) of plasmid-free cells, also referred to as a plasmid addiction system. Half-life of over 2 hours. Cell killing by CcdB is accompanied by filamentation, defects in chromosome and plasmid segregation, defects in cell division, formation of anucleate cells, decreased DNA synthesis and plasmid loss. Interferes with the activity of DN
   1639..1797    -  CDS            ccdA (fragment): CCDA_ECO57 - Also known as H, letA. Experimental evidence at protein level: Swiss-Prot protein existence level 1. Antitoxin component of a type II toxin-antitoxin (TA) system which inhibits the post-segregational killing (PSK) of plasmid-free cells, also referred to as a plasmid addiction system. Binds to and blocks the activity of CcdB; will also remove bound CcdB protein from the CcdB-GyrA complex by forming a CcdA-CcdB complex, a process termed rejuvenation. Functions as a transcriptional corepressor for the ccdAB operon, repression also requires CcdB (By similarity). From Escherichia coli
   1888..1953    -  intron         PDK intron (fragment): pdk; modified pyruvate orthophosphate dikinase intron from Flaveria trinervia 3.0
   1961..2036    +  misc_RNA       gRNA scaffold: guide RNA scaffold for the Streptococcus pyogenes CRISPR/Cas9 system
   2107..2207    +  promoter       AmpR promoter: bla
   2208..3068    +  CDS            AmpR: β-lactamase; bla; confers resistance to ampicillin, carbenicillin, and related antibiotics
>Addgene plasmid #91072 | pMOD_B2515 | addgene full sequence | sequence record 181899 | Addgene NGS Result
GCCTTGACGGCAAAATCCCTTAACGTGAGTTTTCGTTCCACTGAGCGTCAGACCCCGTAGAAAAGATCAA
AGGATCTTCTTGAGATCCTTTTTTTCTGCGCGTAATCTGCTGCTTGCAAACAAAAAAACCACCGCTACCA
GCGGTGGTTTGTTTGCCGGATCAAGAGCTACTAACTCTTTTTCCGAAGGTAACTGGCTTCAGCAGAGCGC
AGATACCAAATACTGTTCTTCTAGTGTAGCCGTAGTTAGGCCACCACTTCAAGAACTCTGTAGCACCGCC
TACATACCTCGCTCTGCTAATCCTGTTACCAGTGGCTGCTGCCAGTGGCGATAAGTCGTGTCTTACCGGG
TTGGACTCAAGACGATAGTTACCGGATAAGGCGCAGCGGTCGGGCTGAACGGGGGGTTCGTGCTCACAGC
CCAGCTTGGAGCGAACGACCTACACCGAACTGAGATACCTACAGCGTGAGCTATGAGAAAGCGCCACGCT
TCCCGAAGGGAGAAAGGCGGACAGGTATCCGGTAAGCGGCAGGGTCGGAACAGGAGAGCGCACGAGGGAG
CTTCCAGGGGGAAACGCCTGGTATCTTTATAGTCCTGTCGGGTTTCGCCACCTCTGACTTGAGCGTCGAT
TTTTGTGATGCTCGTCAGGGGGGCGGAGCCTATGGAAAAACGCCAGCAACGCGGCCTTTTTACGGTTCCT
GGCCTTTTGCTGGCCTTTTGCTCACATGTTCTTTCCTGCGTTATCCCCTGATTCTGTGGATAACCGTATT
ACCGCCTTTGAGTGAGCTGATACCGCTCGCCGCAGCCGAACGACCGAGCGCAGCGAGTCAGTGAGCGAGG
AAGCGGAAGAGCGCCCACCTGCCAGGGGACCCATGGCTTCGTTGAACAACGGAAACTCGACTTGCCTTCC
GCACAATACATCATTTCTTCTTAGCTTTTTTTCTTCTTCTTCGTTCATACAGTTTTTTTTTGTTTATCAG
CTTACATTTTCTTGAACCGTAGCTTTCGTTTTCTTCTTTTTAACTTTCCATTCGGAGTTTTTGTATCTTG
TTTCATAGTTTGTCCCAGGATTAGAATGATTAGGCATCGAACCTTCAAGAATTTGATTGAATAAAACATC
TTCATTCTTAAGATATGAAGATAATCTTCAAAAGGCCCCTGGGAATCTGAAAGAAGAGAAGCAGGCCCAT
TTATATGGGAAAGAACAATAGTATTTCTTATATAGGCCCATTTAAGTTGAAAACAATCTTCAAAAGTCCC
ACATCGCTTAGATAAGAAAACGAAGCTGAGTTTATATACAGCTAGAGTCGAAGTAGTGATTGGAGACGTT
ATATTCCCCAGAACATCAGGTTAATGGCGTTTTTGATGTCATTTTCGCGGTGGCTGAGATCAGCCACTTC
TTCCCCGATAACGGAAACCGGCACACTGGCCATATCGGTGGTCATCATGCGCCAGCTTTCATCCCCGATA
TGCACCACCGGGTAAAGTTCACGGGAGACTTTATCTGACAGCAGACGTGCACTGGCCAGGGGGATCACCA
TCCGTCGCCCGGGCGTGTCAATAATATCACTCTGTACATCCACAAACAGACGATAACGGCTCTCTCTTTT
ATAGGTGTAAACCTTAAACTGCATTTCACCAGCCCCTGTTCTCGTCAGCAAAAGAGCCGTTCATTTCAAT
AAACCGGGCGACCTCAGCCATCCCTTCCTGATTTTCCGCTTTCCAGCGTTCGGCACGCAGACGACGGGCT
TCATTCTGCATGGTTGTGCTTACCAGACCGGAGATATTGACATCATATATGCCTTGAGCAACTGATAGCT
GTCGCTGTCAACTGTCACTGTAATACGCTGCTTCATAGCATACCTCCTTTTGACATACTTCGGGTATACA
TATCAGTATATATTCTTATACCGCAAAAATCAGCGCGCAAATACGCATACTGTTATCTGGCTTCGTCTCT
GTTTTAGAGCTAGAAATAGCAAGTTAAAATAAGGCTAGTCCGTTATCAACTTGAAAAAGTGGCACCGAGT
CGGTGCTTTTTTTCCCGGTGACGCAGGTGATGAAAAGCCTTAGGGTCAGGTGGCACTTTTCGGGGAAATG
TGCGATGAACCCCTATTTGTTTATTTTTCTAAATACATTCAAATATGTATCCGCTAATGAGACAATAACC
CTGATAAATGCTTCAATTATATTGAAAAAGGAAGAGTATGAGTATCCAACATTTCCGTGTCGCCCTTATT
CCCTTTTTTGCGGCCTTCTGCCTTCCTGTTTTTGCTCACCCAGAAACGCTGGTGAAAGTAAAAGATGCTG
AAGATCAGTTGGGTGCCCGAGTGGGTTACATTGAACTGGATCTCAACAGCGGCAAAATCTTAGAGAGTTT
TCGCCCCGAAGAACGCTTCCCAATGATGAGCACTTTCAAAGTTCTGCTATGTGGCGCGGTGTTATCCCGT
ATTGATGCTGGGCAAGAGCAACTCGGTCGCCGCATACACTATTCTCAGAATGACTTGGTTGAGTATTCAC
CAGTCACAGAAAAGCATCTTACGGATGGCATGACAGTAAGAGAATTATGTAGTGCTGCCATAACCATGAG
TGATAACACTGCGGCCAACTTACTTCTGACAACGATTGGAGGACCGAAGGAGCTAACCGCTTTTTTGCAC
AACATGGGGGATCATGTAACTCGCCTTGATCGTTGGGAACCGGAGCTGAATGAAGCCATACCAAACGACG
AGCGTGACACCACGATGCCTGTAGCAATGGCAACAACTCTCCGCAAACTATTAACTGGCGAACTACTTAC
TCTTGCTTCACGCCAGCAACTCATTGACTGGATGGAGGCGGACAAAGTTGCAGGACCACTTCTGCGCTCG
GCACTTCCGGCTGGCTGGTTTATTGCTGATAAATCTGGAGCCGGTGAGCGTGGGTCTCGCGGTATCATTG
CAGCACTGGGGCCAGATGGTAAGCCCTCCCGTATCGTAGTTATCTACACGACGGGGAGTCAGGCAACTAT
GGATGAACGAAATAGACAGATCGCTGAGATAGGTGCCTCACTGATTAAGCATTGGTAACTGTCAGACGAA
GGGAAATAAATAGTAGCCCGCCTGATGTGCGGGCTTTTTTTTGGTGGTGGTTACCAGTGTCGCTTAGCTA
CCGTAGGTCCTCTTAGGCGGTCCGATTAGCGACATAGTCATCAAT
